>Addgene plasmid #18481 | T4 Lysozyme L99F M102L V111I WT* | addgene partial sequence | sequence record 24267 | 3primeUP
GCTANCGNAAAAAGCCCGCTCATTAGGCGGGCTCAGATCTGCTCATGNTTTGACAGCTTATCATCGATAA
GCTTCGGCAATAAATTCTTGATATGTTTTCATATGTTTCCTTTAAATATTTTAATTAGTAATTGTCTATT
CAAGTAATTGTGAATATACTATCACAATTCCAAGAGAAAGTAAACAGCTTTATAGATTTTTATACGCGTC
CCAAGTGCCAGTTCTAAACGTTGTAATGACTCGTTTTGCGCGATTAGGTGTTTGATTATACCATCTACTT
TTAGCTAAGTTAACTGCTGCTTCATCCCAGCGTTTTTGTTGAAGCATACGTAAAGAGTTAGTAAATCCTG
CAATACCGGTTTCTCCCATTTGGAAAACCAGATTAATAAATGCAGCGCGACGAACCGCATCAAGAGAATC
ATAAACCGGTTTTAATTTAGCATTTCTCAGAATTCCGCGAACAGCAGCATCAACATCCTGATTAAAGAGT
TTTTCAGCCTCATCTTTTGTAATTACACCATTAGTATTACGCCCAATAGCTTTATCTAATTCAGATTTAG
CAGCATTAAGTGATGGACTTTTTGTAAGCAAATGACCGATGCCAATAGTGTAATAGCCTTCTGTGTCTTT
ATAGATTTTAAGTCTAAGACCTTCATCTATACGTAACATTTCAAATATATTCATAATACCTCCTAAGCAT
CGATGGATCCTGTTTCCTGTGTGAAATTGTTATCCGCTCACAATTCCACACATTATACGAGCCGATGATN
AATTGTCACAGGGGATGGGGAGTAGCTGATCTGNTCCTGGTGAATGTANCGCTCCATTCACCATAA
