[The description below was written by a language model from this plasmid's Addgene catalogue record.]
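Description:
T4 Lysozyme L99F M102L V111I WT* is a bacterial expression plasmid built on the pHS1403 backbone (about 5 kb without insert) and carrying a mutant form of the bacteriophage T4 lysozyme gene (gene e). It is a high-copy plasmid maintained in E. coli under ampicillin selection. The record does not name the origin of replication or the promoter that drives expression, and no feature table is provided, so the regulatory elements of the backbone cannot be described from the available information.

The insert is roughly 600 bp and was cloned by restriction digestion between a 5′ BamHI site and a 3′ HindIII site, both of which remain intact. According to the depositor's comments, the BamHI site lies 27 bp from the start codon and the HindIII site 115 bp from the stop codon, so the coding region with short flanking sequences can be excised or moved as a single fragment. The encoded protein carries three substitutions, L99F, M102L and V111I, and is also known by the alternative names FLIF or C2FLI. The "WT*" designation indicates the parental background in which these changes were made; in the T4 lysozyme literature this term conventionally refers to the cysteine-free pseudo-wild-type protein, though the record itself does not define it. No affinity tags or fusion partners are listed.

The record does not state an intended use. All three substitutions exchange one hydrophobic residue for another, and multiple mutants of this type are generally used to produce recombinant protein for studies of how such changes affect protein structure, packing and stability.
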