Addgene plasmid #18481: T4 Lysozyme L99F M102L V111I WT*
Depositing lab: Brian Matthews. Depositing organization: University of Oregon.
Backbone
  Vector backbone: pHS1403
  Backbone size w/o insert (bp): 5000
  Vector type: Bacterial Expression
Growth in bacteria
  Bacterial resistance: Ampicillin, 100 μg/mL
  Growth temperature: 37°C
  Growth strain: DH5alpha
  Copy number: High Copy
Gene/Insert
  Gene/Insert name: T4 Lysozyme (alt name: FLIF or C2FLI)
  Species: Bacteriophage T4
  Insert size (bp): 600
  Mutation: L99F M102L V111I WT*
  GenBank ID: NP_049736
  Entrez Gene: e (a.k.a. T4p123)
  Cloning method: Restriction Enzyme; 5′ cloning site BamHI (not destroyed); 3′ cloning site HindIII (not destroyed)
  Sequencing primers: 5′ na; 3′ GGCGTATCACGAGGCCC
Terms and licenses: Academic/Nonprofit Terms; Industry Terms: Not Available to Industry
Depositor comments: The BamHI site is 27 bp from the ATG and the HindIII site is 115 bp from the stop.
How to cite: T4 Lysozyme L99F M102L V111I WT* was a gift from Brian Matthews (Addgene plasmid # 18481 ; http://n2t.net/addgene:18481 ; RRID:Addgene_18481)
